Addgene plasmid #232747: pIVT-evoBxb1
Purpose: IVT template for making modRNA encoding evoBxb1
Depositing lab: Kate Galloway. Depositing organization: Massachusetts Institute of Technology. Publication: STRAIGHT-IN Dual: a platform for dual, single-copy integrations of DNA payloads and gene circuits into human induced pluripotent stem cells. Blanch-Asensio A, Ploessl DS, Wang NB, Mummery CL, Galloway KE, Davis RP. bioRxiv [Preprint]. 2024 Oct 17:2024.10.17.616637. doi: 10.1101/2024.10.17.616637. PubMed 39464154.
Backbone
  Vector backbone: pENTR4
  Backbone size w/o insert (bp): 1600
  Total vector size (bp): 3972
  Vector type: in vitro transcription
Growth in bacteria
  Bacterial resistance: Kanamycin, 50 μg/mL
  Growth temperature: 30°C
  Growth strain: NEB Stable
  Growth instructions: do not overgrow, as the segmented polyA track encoded on the plasmid can truncate in vivo.
  Copy number: Unknown
Gene/Insert
  Gene/Insert name: Bxb1
  Species: Synthetic
  Insert size (bp): 1557
  Mutation: V74A
  Tag / fusion protein: SV40 NLS (N terminal on insert); HA (N terminal on insert)
  Cloning method: Golden Gate
  Sequencing primers: 5′ GGGAAACGCCTGGTATCTTT
Terms and licenses: Academic/Nonprofit Terms; Industry Terms: Not Available to Industry
Depositor comments: The 5' and 3' beta globin UTR sequences flanking the ORF were based on previous literature for effective modRNA expression in hiPSCs: 10.1016/j.crmeth.2022.100290 To generate linear IVT template, digest the plasmid with MluI. The vector encodes a segmented polyA track, obviating the need for polyadenylation after IVT (doi: 10.1261/rna.069286.118). Due to the inability of nanopore sequencing to accurately read long polyN stretches and the possibility of polyA truncation, the actual length of the polyA tail may differ when propagating the vector. In our hands, we have not seen measurable differences in expression across different plasmid preparations.
How to cite: pIVT-evoBxb1 was a gift from Kate Galloway (Addgene plasmid # 232747 ; http://n2t.net/addgene:232747 ; RRID:Addgene_232747)
