[The description below was written by a language model from this plasmid's Addgene catalogue record and pLannotate feature annotations shown in this document.]
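Description:
pIVT-evoBxb1 is an in vitro transcription template plasmid built on a pENTR4-derived backbone and assembled by Golden Gate cloning. Its purpose is to produce modified mRNA (modRNA) encoding evoBxb1, a variant of the Bxb1 serine integrase. It is propagated in E. coli from a high-copy ColE1/pUC-type origin and selected with kanamycin through an aph(3')-Ia resistance gene. The catalogue lists a total size of 3,972 bp, whereas the sequenced record is 3,898 nt. The depositor notes that nanopore reads cannot accurately resolve long homopolymer runs and that the encoded poly(A) tract can shorten during propagation, either of which could account for the difference.

The transcription unit begins with a T7 RNA polymerase promoter. This is followed by a 5′ beta-globin UTR, the synthetic Bxb1 open reading frame (about 1.56 kb, carrying the V74A substitution), a 3′ beta-globin UTR and a plasmid-encoded segmented poly(A) tract. The integrase carries an SV40 nuclear localisation signal and an HA epitope tag at its N terminus, for nuclear import and for detection. The automated annotation does not label the Bxb1 coding region itself. It picks up only a short HA match, and it labels the downstream globin sequences as an HBB fragment and a β-globin polyadenylation signal, which correspond to the 3′ UTR region the depositor describes. Because the tail is templated, transcripts from the MluI-linearised plasmid need no enzymatic polyadenylation, and the globin UTRs were chosen from prior work on effective modRNA expression in human induced pluripotent stem cells. The associated work concerns single-copy integration of DNA payloads and gene circuits into hiPSCs, where transient integrase delivery as mRNA would drive recombination at landing-pad sites.
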