Features (pLannotate 1.2.2; 6 found; start..end, strand, type, name):
    180..768     +  rep_origin     ori: high-copy-number ColE1/pMB1/pBR322/pUC origin of replication
    805..821     +  promoter       T7 promoter (fragment): promoter for bacteriophage T7 RNA polymerase
    933..953     +  CDS            3xHA (fragment): three tandem HA epitope tags
   2480..2557    +  CDS            HBB (fragment): HBB_PONPY - Experimental evidence at transcript level: Swiss-Prot protein existence level 2. Involved in oxygen transport from the lung to the various peripheral tissues. From Pongo pygmaeus (Bornean orangutan).
   2561..2955    +  polyA_signal   β-globin poly(A): human β-globin polyadenylation signal
   3179..90      +  CDS            KanR (across the origin): aminoglycoside phosphotransferase; aph(3')-Ia; confers resistance to kanamycin in bacteria or G418 (Geneticin®) in eukaryotes
>Addgene plasmid #232747 | pIVT-evoBxb1 | addgene full sequence | sequence record 465506 | Addgene NGS Result
TTACAGAAACGGCTTTTTCAAAAATATGGTATTGATAATCCTGATATGAATAAATTGCAGTTTCATTTGA
TGCTCGATGAGTTTTTCTAATCAGAATTGGTTAATTGGTTGTAACATTATTCAGATTGGGCCCCGTTCCA
CTGAGCGTCAGACCCCGTAGAAAAGATCAAAGGATCTTCTTGAGATCCTTTTTTTCTGCGCGTAATCTGC
TGCTTGCAAACAAAAAAACCACCGCTACCAGCGGTGGTTTGTTTGCCGGATCAAGAGCTACCAACTCTTT
TTCCGAAGGTAACTGGCTTCAGCAGAGCGCAGATACCAAATACTGTTCTTCTAGTGTAGCCGTAGTTAGG
CCACCACTTCAAGAACTCTGTAGCACCGCCTACATACCTCGCTCTGCTAATCCTGTTACCAGTGGCTGCT
GCCAGTGGCGATAAGTCGTGTCTTACCGGGTTGGACTCAAGACGATAGTTACCGGATAAGGCGCAGCGGT
CGGGCTGAACGGGGGGTTCGTGCACACAGCCCAGCTTGGAGCGAACGACCTACACCGAACTGAGATACCT
ACAGCGTGAGCTATGAGAAAGCGCCACGCTTCCCGAAGGGAGAAAGGCGGACAGGTATCCGGTAAGCGGC
AGGGTCGGAACAGGAGAGCGCACGAGGGAGCTTCCAGGGGGAAACGCCTGGTATCTTTATAGTCCTGTCG
GGTTTCGCCACCTCTGACTTGAGCGTCGATTTTTGTGATGCTCGTCAGGGGGGCGGAGCCTATGGAAAAA
CGCCAGCAACGCGGCCTTTTTACGGTTCCTGGCCTAATACGACTCACTATAAGGCTCCTGGGCAACGTGC
TGGTCTGTGTGCTGGCCCATCACTTTGGCAAAGCACGCTACCGGTCAATGCGACCCGCCACCATGCCAAA
AAAGAAAAGAAAAGTGTATCCCTATGATGTCCCCGATTATGCCGGTTCAAGAGCCCTGGTCGTGATTAGA
CTGAGCCGAGTGACAGACGCCACCACAAGTCCCGAGAGACAGCTGGAATCATGCCAGCAGCTCTGTGCTC
AGCGGGGTTGGGATGTGGTCGGCGTGGCAGAGGATCTGGACGTGAGCGGGGCCGTCGATCCATTCGACAG
AAAGAGGAGGCCCAACCTGGCAAGATGGCTCGCTTTCGAGGAACAGCCCTTTGATGCCATCGTCGCCTAC
AGAGTGGACCGGCTGACCCGCTCAATTCGACATCTCCAGCAGCTGGTGCATTGGGCTGAGGACCACAAGA
AACTGGTGGTCAGCGCAACAGAAGCCCACTTCGATACTACCACACCTTTTGCCGCTGTGGTCATCGCACT
GATGGGCACTGTGGCCCAGATGGAGCTCGAAGCTATCAAGGAGCGAAACAGGAGCGCAGCCCATTTCAAT
ATTAGGGCCGGTAAATACAGAGGCTCCCTGCCCCCTTGGGGATATCTCCCTACCAGGGTGGATGGGGAGT
GGAGACTGGTGCCAGACCCCGTCCAGAGAGAGCGGATTCTGGAAGTGTACCACAGAGTGGTCGATAACCA
CGAACCACTCCATCTGGTGGCACACGACCTGAATAGACGCGGCGTGCTCTCTCCAAAGGATTATTTTGCT
CAGCTGCAGGGAAGAGAGCCACAGGGAAGAGAATGGAGTGCTACTGCACTGAAGAGATCTATGATCAGTG
AGGCTATGCTGGGTTACGCAACACTCAATGGCAAAACTGTCCGGGACGATGACGGAGCCCCTCTGGTGAG
GGCTGAGCCTATTCTCACCAGAGAGCAGCTCGAAGCTCTGCGGGCAGAACTGGTCAAGACTAGTCGCGCC
AAACCTGCCGTGAGCACCCCAAGCCTGCTCCTGAGGGTGCTGTTCTGCGCCGTCTGTGGAGAGCCAGCAT
ACAAGTTTGCCGGCGGAGGGCGCAAACATCCCCGCTATCGATGCAGGAGCATGGGGTTCCCTAAGCACTG
TGGAAACGGGACAGTGGCCATGGCTGAGTGGGACGCCTTTTGCGAGGAACAGGTGCTGGATCTCCTGGGT
GACGCTGAGCGGCTGGAAAAAGTGTGGGTGGCAGGATCTGACTCCGCTGTGGAGCTGGCAGAAGTCAATG
CCGAGCTCGTGGATCTGACTTCCCTCATCGGATCTCCTGCATATAGAGCTGGGTCCCCACAGAGAGAAGC
TCTGGACGCACGAATTGCTGCACTCGCTGCTAGACAGGAGGAACTGGAGGGCCTGGAGGCCAGGCCCTCT
GGATGGGAGTGGCGAGAAACCGGACAGAGGTTTGGGGATTGGTGGAGGGAGCAGGACACCGCAGCCAAGA
ACACATGGCTGAGATCCATGAATGTCCGGCTCACATTCGACGTGCGCGGTGGCCTGACTCGAACCATCGA
TTTTGGCGACCTGCAGGAGTATGAACAGCACCTGAGACTGGGGTCCGTGGTCGAAAGACTGCACACTGGG
ATGTCCTAGCAACCTCGAGCTCAAGCTTCGAATTCACCCCACCAGTGCAGGCTGCCTATCAGAAAGTGGT
GGCTGGTGTGGCTAATGCCCTGGCCCACAAGTATCACTAAGCTCGCTTTCTTGCTGTCCAATTTCTATTA
AAGGTTCCTTTGTTCCCTAAGTCCAACTACTAAACTGGGGGATATTATGAAGGGCCTTGAGCATCTGGAT
TCTGCCTAATAAAAAACATTTATTTTCATTGCAATGATGTATTTAAATTATTTCTGAATATTTTACTAAA
AAGGGAATGTGGGAGGTCAGTGCATTTAAAACATAAAGAAATGAAGAGCTAGTTCAAACCTTGGGAAAAT
ACACTATATCTTAAACTCCATGAAAGAAGGTGAGGCTGCAAACAGCTAATGCACATTGGCAACAGCCCCT
GATGCCTATGCCTTATTCATCCCTCAGAAAAGGATTCAAGTAGAGGCTTGATTTGGAGGTTAAAGTTTTG
CTATGCTGTATTTTACCGAATCGGATTTTGTTTTTAATATTTCAAAAAAAAAAAAAAAAAAAAAAAAAAA
AAAAAAAAAAAAAAAAAAAAAACGCGTCGAAGGGAATTAATTCTTGAAGACGAAAGGGCCAGGTGGCACG
TGTCTCAAAATCTCTGATGTTACATTGCACAAGATAAAAATATATCATCATGAACAATAAAACTGTCTGC
TTACATAAACAGTAATACAAGGGGTGTTATGAGCCATATTCAACGGGAAACGTCGAGGCCGCGATTAAAT
TCCAACATGGATGCTGATTTATATGGGTATAAATGGGCTCGCGATAATGTCGGGCAATCAGGTGCGACAA
TCTATCGCTTGTATGGGAAGCCCGATGCGCCAGAGTTGTTTCTGAAACATGGCAAAGGTAGCGTTGCCAA
TGATGTTACAGATGAGATGGTCAGACTAAACTGGCTGACGGAATTTATGCCTCTTCCGACCATCAAGCAT
TTTATCCGTACTCCTGGTGATGCATGGTTACTCACCACTGCGATCCCCGGAAAAACAGCATTCCAGGTAT
TAGAAGAATATCCTGATTCAGGTGAAAATATTGTTGATGCGCTGGCAGTGTTCCTGCGCCGGTTGCATTC
GATTCCTGTTTGTAATTGTCCTTTTAACAGCGATCGCGTATTTCGTCTAGCTCAGGCGCAATCACGAATG
AATAACGGTTTGGTTGATGCGAGTGATTTTGATGACGAGCGTAATGGCTGGCCTGTTGAACAAGTCTGGA
AAGAAATGCATAAACTTTTGCCATTCTCACCGGATTCAGTCGTCACTCATGGTGATTTCTCACTTGATAA
CCTTATTTTTGACGAGGGGAAATTAATAGGTTGTATTGATGTTGGACGAGTCGGAATCGCAGACCGATAC
CAGGATCTTGCCATCCTATGGAACTGCCTCGGTGAGTTTTCTCCTTCA
